>Addgene plasmid #136787 | pEBTetD-SNAP-POC5 | depositor full sequence | sequence record 264008 | Full Sequence
TTGTACAAAGTGGTGATGGCAGCTAGCGGCGCGCCCGGCCGCGGGGCAGTGCATGTAATCCCTTCAGTTG
GTTGGTACAACTTGCCAACTGGGCCCTGTTCCACATGTGACACGGGGGGGGACCAAACACAAAGGGGTTC
TCTGACTGTAGTTGACATCCTTATAAATGGATGTGCACATTTGCCAACACTGAGTGGCTTTCATCCTGGA
GCAGACTTTGCAGTCTGTGGACTGCAACACAACATTGCCTTTATGTGTAACTCTTGGCTGAAGCTCTTAC
ACCAATGCTGGGGGACATGTACCTCCCAGGGGCCCAGGAAGACTACGGGAGGCTACACCAACGTCAATCA
GAGGGGCCTGTGTAGCTACCGATAAGCGGACCCTCAAGAGGGCATTAGCAATAGTGTTTATAAGGCCCCC
TTGTTAACCCTAAACGGGTAGCATATGCTTCCCGGGTAGTAGTATATACTATCCAGACTAACCCTAATTC
AATAGCATATGTTACCCAACGGGAAGCATATGCTATCGAATTAGGGTTAGTAAAAGGGTCCTAAGGAACA
GCGATATCTCCCACCCCATGAGCTGTCACGGTTTTATTTACATGGGGTCAGGATTCCACGAGGGTAGTGA
ACCATTTTAGTCACAAGGGCAGTGGCTGAAGATCAAGGAGCGGGCAGTGAACTCTCCTGAATCTTCGCCT
GCTTCTTCATTCTCCTTCGTTTAGCTAATAGAATAACTGCTGAGTTGTGAACAGTAAGGTGTATGTGAGG
TGCTCGAAAACAAGGTTTCAGGTGACGCCCCCAGAATAAAATTTGGACGGGGGGTTCAGTGGTGGCATTG
TGCTATGACACCAATATAACCCTCACAAACCCCTTGGGCAATAAATACTAGTGTAGGAATGAAACATTCT
GAATATCTTTAACAATAGAAATCCATGGGGTGGGGACAAGCCGTAAAGACTGGATGTCCATCTCACACGA
ATTTATGGCTATGGGCAACACATAATCCTAGTGCAATATGATACTGGGGTTATTAAGATGTGTCCCAGGC
AGGGACCAAGACAGGTGAACCATGTTGTTACACTCTATTTGTAACAAGGGGAAAGAGAGTGGACGCCGAC
AGCAGCGGACTCCACTGGTTGTCTCTAACACCCCCGAAAATTAAACGGGGCTCCACGCCAATGGGGCCCA
TAAACAAAGACAAGTGGCCACTCTTTTTTTTGAAATTGTGGAGTGGGGGCACGCGTCAGCCCCCACACGC
CGCCCTGCGGTTTTGGACTGTAAAATAAGGGTGTAATAACTTGGCTGATTGTAACCCCGCTAACCACTGC
GGTCAAACCACTTGCCCACAAAACCACTAATGGCACCCCGGGGAATACCTGCATAAGTAGGTGGGCGGGC
CAAGATAGGGGCGCGATTGCTGCGATCTGGAGGACAAATTACACACACTTGCGCCTGAGCGCCAAGCACA
GGGTTGTTGGTCCTCATATTCACGAGGTCGCTGAGAGCACGGTGGGCTAATGTTGCCATGGGTAGCATAT
ACTACCCAAATATCTGGATAGCATATGCTATCCTAATCTATATCTGGGTAGCATAGGCTATCCTAATCTA
TATCTGGGTAGCATATGCTATCCTAATCTATATCTGGGTAGTATATGCTATCCTAATTTATATCTGGGTA
GCATAGGCTATCCTAATCTATATCTGGGTAGCATATGCTATCCTAATCTATATCTGGGTAGTATATGCTA
TCCTAATCTGTATCCGGGTAGCATATGCTATCCTAATAGAGATTAGGGTAGTATATGCTATCCTAATTTA
TATCTGGGTAGCATATACTACCCAAATATCTGGATAGCATATGCTATCCTAATCTATATCTGGGTAGCAT
ATGCTATCCTAATCTATATCTGGGTAGCATAGGCTATCCTAATCTATATCTGGGTAGCATATGCTATCCT
AATCTATATCTGGGTAGTATATGCTATCCTAATTTATATCTGGGTAGCATAGGCTATCCTAATCTATATC
TGGGTAGCATATGCTATCCTAATCTATATCTGGGTAGTATATGCTATCCTAATCTGTATCCGGGTAGCAT
ATGCTATCCTCATGCATATACAGTCAGCATATGATACCCAGTAGTAGAGTGGGAGTGCTATCCTTTGCAT
ATGCCGCCACCTCCCAAGGGGGCGTGAATTTTCGCTGCTTGTCCTTTTCCTGCTGGTTGCTCCCATTCTT
AGGTGAATTTAAGGAGGCCAGGCTAAAGCCGTCGCATGTCTGATTGCTCACCAGGTAAATGTCGCTAATG
TTTTCCAACGCGAGAAGGTGTTGAGCGCGGAGCTGAGTGACGTGACAACATGGGTATGCCCAATTGCCCC
ATGTTGGGAGGACGAAAATGGTGACAAGACAGATGGCCAGAAATACACCAACAGCACGCATGATGTCTAC
TGGGGATTTATTCTTTAGTGCGGGGGAATACACGGCTTTTAATACGATTGAGGGCGTCTCCTAACAAGTT
ACATCACTCCTGCCCTTCCTCACCCTCATCTCCATCACCTCCTTCATCTCCGTCATCTCCGTCATCACCC
TCCGCGGCAGCCCCTTCCACCATAGGTGGAAACCAGGGAGGCAAATCTACTCCATCGTCAAAGCTGCACA
CAGTCACCCTGATATTGCAGGTAGGAGCGGGCTTTGTCATAACAAGGTCCTTAATCGCATCCTTCAAAAC
CTCAGCAAATATATGAGTTTGTAAAAAGACCATGAAATAACAGACAATGGACTCCCTTAGCGGGCCAGGT
TGTGGGCCGGGTCCAGGGGCCATTCCAAAGGGGAGACGACTCAATGGTGTAAGACGACATTGTGGAATAG
CAAGGGCAGTTCCTCGCCTTAGGTTGTAAAGGGAGGTCTTACTACCTCCATATACGAACACACCGGCGAC
CCAAGTTCCTTCGTCGGTAGTCCTTTCTACGTGACTCCTAGCCAGGAGAGCTCTTAAACCTTCTGCAATG
TTCTCAAATTTCGGGTTGGAACCTCCTTGACCACGATGCTTTTCCAAACCACCCTCCTTTTTTGCGCCCT
GCCTCCATCACCCTGACCCCGGGGTCCAGTGCTTGGGCCTTCTCCTGGGTCATCTGCGGGGCCCTGCTCT
ATCGCTCCCGGGGGCACGTCAGGCTCACCATCTGGGCCACCTTCTTGGTGGTATTCAAAATAATCGGCTT
CCCCTACAGGGTGGAAAAATGGCCTTCTACCTGGAGGGGGCCTGCGCGGTGGAGACCCGGATGATGATGA
CTGACTACTGGGACTCCTGGGCCTCTTTTCTCCACGTCCACGACCTCTCCCCCTGGCTCTTTCACGACTT
CCCCCCCTGGCTCTTTCACGTCCTCTACCCCGGCGGCCTCCACTACCTCCTCGACCCCGGCCTCCACTAC
CTCCTCGACCCCGGCCTCCACTGCCTCCTCGACCCCGGCCTCCACCTCCTGCTCCTGCCCCTCCTGCTCC
TGCCCCTCCTCCTGCTCCTGCCCCTCCTGCCCCTCCTGCTCCTGCCCCTCCTGCCCCTCCTGCTCCTGCC
CCTCCTGCCCCTCCTGCTCCTGCCCCTCCTGCCCCTCCTCCTGCTCCTGCCCCTCCTGCCCCTCCTCCTG
CTCCTGCCCCTCCTGCCCCTCCTGCTCCTGCCCCTCCTGCCCCTCCTGCTCCTGCCCCTCCTGCCCCTCC
TGCTCCTGCCCCTCCTGCTCCTGCCCCTCCTGCTCCTGCCCCTCCTGCTCCTGCCCCTCCTGCCCCTCCT
GCCCCTCCTCCTGCTCCTGCCCCTCCTGCTCCTGCCCCTCCTGCCCCTCCTGCCCCTCCTGCTCCTGCCC
CTCCTCCTGCTCCTGCCCCTCCTGCCCCTCCTGCCCCTCCTCCTGCTCCTGCCCCTCCTGCCCCTCCTCC
TGCTCCTGCCCCTCCTCCTGCTCCTGCCCCTCCTGCCCCTCCTGCCCCTCCTCCTGCTCCTGCCCCTCCT
GCCCCTCCTCCTGCTCCTGCCCCTCCTCCTGCTCCTGCCCCTCCTGCCCCTCCTGCCCCTCCTCCTGCTC
CTGCCCCTCCTCCTGCTCCTGCCCCTCCTGCCCCTCCTGCCCCTCCTGCCCCTCCTCCTGCTCCTGCCCC
TCCTCCTGCTCCTGCCCCTCCTGCTCCTGCCCCTCCCGCTCCTGCTCCTGCTCCTGTTCCACCGTGGGTC
CCTTTGCAGCCAATGCAACTTGGACGTTTTTGGGGTCTCCGGACACCATCTCTATGTCTTGGCCCTGATC
CTGAGCCGCCCGGGGCTCCTGGTCTTCCGCCTCCTCGTCCTCGTCCTCTTCCCCGTCCTCGTCCATGGTT
ATCACCCCCTCTTCTTTGAGGTCCACTGCCGCCGGAGCCTTCTGGTCCAGATGTGTCTCCCTTCTCTCCT
AGGCCATTTCCAGGTCCTGTACCTGGCCCCTCGTCAGACATGATTCACACTAAAAGAGATCAATAGACAT
CTTTATTAGACGACGCTCAGTGAATACAGGGAGTGCAGACTCCTGCCCCCTCCAACAGCCCCCCCACCCT
CATCCCCTTCATGGTCGCTGTCAGACAGATCCAGGTCTGAAAATTCCCCATCCTCCGAACCATCCTCGTC
CTCATCACCAATTACTCGCAGCCCGGAAAACTCCCGCTGAACATCCTCAAGATTTGCGTCCTGAGCCTCA
AGCCAGGCCTCAAATTCCTCGTCCCCCTTTTTGCTGGACGGTAGGGATGGGGATTCTCGGGACCCCTCCT
CTTCCTCTTCAAGGTCACCAGACAGAGATGCTACTGGGGCAACGGAAGAAAAGCTGGGTGCGGCCTGTGA
GGATCAGCTTATCGATGATAAGCTGTCAAACATGAGAATTCTTGAAGACGAAAGGGCCTCGTGATACGCC
TATTTTTATAGGTTAATGTCATGATAATAATGGTTTCTTAGACGTCAGGTGGCACTTTTCGGGGAAATGT
GCGCGGAACCCCTATTTGTTTATTTTTCTAAATACATTCAAATATGTATCCGCTCATGAGACAATAACCC
TGATAAATGCTTCAATAATATTGAAAAAGGAAGAGTATGAGTATTCAACATTTCCGTGTCGCCCTTATTC
CCTTTTTTGCGGCATTTTGCCTTCCTGTTTTTGCTCACCCAGAAACGCTGGTGAAAGTAAAAGATGCTGA
AGATCAGTTGGGTGCACGAGTGGGTTACATCGAACTGGATCTCAACAGCGGTAAGATCCTTGAGAGTTTT
CGCCCCGAAGAACGTTTTCCAATGATGAGCACTTTTAAAGTTCTGCTATGTGGCGCGGTATTATCCCGTG
TTGACGCCGGGCAAGAGCAACTCGGTCGCCGCATACACTATTCTCAGAATGACTTGGTTGAGTACTCACC
AGTCACAGAAAAGCATCTTACGGATGGCATGACAGTAAGAGAATTATGCAGTGCTGCCATAACCATGAGT
GATAACACTGCGGCCAACTTACTTCTGACAACGATCGGAGGACCGAAGGAGCTAACCGCTTTTTTGCACA
ACATGGGGGATCATGTAACTCGCCTTGATCGTTGGGAACCGGAGCTGAATGAAGCCATACCAAACGACGA
GCGTGACACCACGATGCCTGCAGCAATGGCAACAACGTTGCGCAAACTATTAACTGGCGAACTACTTACT
CTAGCTTCCCGGCAACAATTAATAGACTGGATGGAGGCGGATAAAGTTGCAGGACCACTTCTGCGCTCGG
CCCTTCCGGCTGGCTGGTTTATTGCTGATAAATCTGGAGCCGGTGAGCGTGGGTCTCGCGGTATCATTGC
AGCACTGGGGCCAGATGGTAAGCCCTCCCGTATCGTAGTTATCTACACGACGGGGAGTCAGGCAACTATG
GATGAACGAAATAGACAGATCGCTGAGATAGGTGCCTCACTGATTAAGCATTGGTAACTGTCAGACCAAG
TTTACTCATATATACTTTAGATTGATTTAAAACTTCATTTTTAATTTAAAAGGATCTAGGTGAAGATCCT
TTTTGATAATCTCATGACCAAAATCCCTTAACGTGAGTTTTCGTTCCACTGAGCGTCAGACCCCGTAGAA
AAGATCAAAGGATCTTCTTGAGATCCTTTTTTTCTGCGCGTAATCTGCTGCTTGCAAACAAAAAAACCAC
CGCTACCAGCGGTGGTTTGTTTGCCGGATCAAGAGCTACCAACTCTTTTTCCGAAGGTAACTGGCTTCAG
CAGAGCGCAGATACCAAATACTGTCCTTCTAGTGTAGCCGTAGTTAGGCCACCACTTCAAGAACTCTGTA
GCACCGCCTACATACCTCGCTCTGCTAATCCTGTTACCAGTGGCTGCTGCCAGTGGCGATAAGTCGTGTC
TTACCGGGTTGGACTCAAGACGATAGTTACCGGATAAGGCGCAGCGGTCGGGCTGAACGGGGGGTTCGTG
CACACAGCCCAGCTTGGAGCGAACGACCTACACCGAACTGAGATACCTACAGCGTGAGCTATGAGAAAGC
GCCACGCTTCCCGAAGGGAGAAAGGCGGACAGGTATCCGGTAAGCGGCAGGGTCGGAACAGGAGAGCGCA
CGAGGGAGCTTCCAGGGGGAAACGCCTGGTATCTTTATAGTCCTGTCGGGTTTCGCCACCTCTGACTTGA
GCGTCGATTTTTGTGATGCTCGTCAGGGGGGCGGAGCCTATGGAAAAACGCCAGCAACGCGGCCTTTTTA
CGGTTCCTGGCCTTTTGCTGGCCTTGAAGCTGTCCCTGATGGTCGTCATCTACCTGCCTGGACAGCATGG
CCTGCAACGCGGGCATCCCGATGCCGCCGGAAGCGAGAAGAATCATAATGGGGAAGGCCATCCAGCCTCG
CGTCGAACTAGATGATCCGGCTGTGGAATGTGTGTCAGTTAGGGTGTGGAAAGTCCCCAGGCTCCCCAGC
AGGCAGAAGTATGCAAAGCATGCATCTCAATTAGTCAGCAACCAGGTGTGGAAAGTCCCCAGGCTCCCCA
GCAGGCAGAAGTATGCAAAGCATGCATCTCAATTAGTCAGCAACCATAGTCCCGCCCCTAACTCCGCCCA
TCCCGCCCCTAACTCCGCCCAGTTCCGCCCATTCTCCGCCCCATGGCTGACTAATTTTTTTTATTTATGC
AGAGGCCGAGGCCGCCTCGGCCTCTGAGCTATTCCAGAAGTAGTGAGGAGGCTTTTTTGGAGGGTGACCG
CCACGACCGGTGCCGCCACCATCCCCTGACCCACGCCCCTGACCCCTCACAAGGAGACGACCTTCCATGA
CCGAGTACAAGCCCACGGTGCGCCTCGCCACCCGCGACGACGTCCCCCGGGCCGTACGCACCCTCGCCGC
CGCGTTCGCCGACTACCCCGCCACGCGCCACACCGTCGACCCCGACCGCCACATCGAACGCGTCACCGAG
CTGCAAGAACTCTTCCTCACGCGCGTCGGGCTCGACATCGGCAAGGTGTGGGTCGCGGACGACGGCGCCG
CGGTGGCGGTCTGGACCACGCCGGAGAGCGTCGAAGCGGGGGCGGTGTTCGCCGAGATCGGCCCGCGCAT
GGCCGAGTTGAGCGGTTCCCGGCTGGCCGCGCAGCAACAGATGGAAGGCCTCCTGGCGCCGCACCGGCCC
AAGGAGCCCGCGTGGTTCCTGGCCACCGTCGGCGTCTCGCCCGACCACCAGGGCAAGGGTCTGGGCAGCG
CCGTCGTGCTCCCCGGAGTGGAGGCGGCCGAGCGCGCCGGGGTGCCCGCCTTCCTGGAGACCTCCGCGCC
CCGCAACCTCCCCTTCTACGAGCGGCTCGGCTTCACCGTCACCGCCGACGTCGAGGTGCCCGAAGGACCG
CGCACCTGGTGCATGACCCGCAAGCCCGGTGCCTGACGCCCGCCCCACGACCCGCAGCGCCCGACCGAAA
GGAGCGCACGACCCGGTCCGACGCGGCCCGACGGGTCCGAGGGGGGTCGACCTCGAAACTTGTTTATTGC
AGCTTATAATGGTTACAAATAAAGCAATAGCATCACAAATTTCACAAATAAAGCATTTTTTTCACTGCAT
TCTAGTTGTGGTTTGTCCAAACTCATCAATGTATCTTATCATGTCTGGATCTGATCCGAACCCCTTCCTC
GACCAATTCTCATGTTTGACAGCTTATCATCGCAGATCCGGGCAACGTTGTTGCCATTGCTCGACCAATT
CTCATGTTTGACAGCTTATCATCGCAGATCCGTATGGTGCACTCTCAGTACAATCTGCTCTGATGCCGCA
TAGTTAAGCCAGTATCTGCTCCCTGCTTGTGTGTTGGAGGTCGCTGAGTAGTGCGCGAGCAAAATTTAAG
CTACAACAAGGCAAGGCTTGACCGACAATTGCATGAAGAATCTGCTTAGGGTTAGGCGTTTTGCGCTGCT
TCGCGATGTACGGGCCAGATATACGCGTATCTGAGGGGACTAGGGTGTGTTTAGGCGAAAAGCGGGGCTT
CGGTTGTACGCGGTTAGGAGTCCCCTCAGGATATAGTAGTTTCGCTTTTGCATAGGGAGGGGGAAATGTA
GTCTTATGCAATACTCTTGTAGTCTTGCAACATGGTAACGATGAGTTAGCAACATGCCTTACAAGGAGAG
AAAAAGCACCGTGCATGCCGATTGGTGGAAGTAAGGTGGTACGATCGTGCCTTATTAGGAAGGCAACAGA
CGGGTCTGACATGGATTGGACGAACCACTGAATTCCGCATTGCAGAGATATTGTATTTAAGTGCCTAGCT
CGATACAATAAACGCCATTTGACCATTCACCACATTGGTGTGCACCTCCAAGCTGGCCGGGGATCCTCTA
GGGCCTCTGAGCTATTCCAGAAGTAGTGAAGAGGCTTTTTTGGAGGCCTAGGCTTTTGCAAAAAGCTCCG
GATCGATCCTGAGAACTTCAGGGTGAGTTTGGGGACCCTTGATTGTTCTTTCTTTTTCGCTATTGTAAAA
TTCATGTTATATGGAGGGGGCAAAGTTTTCAGGGTGTTGTTTAGAATGGGAAGATGTCCCTTGTATCACC
ATGGACCCTCATGATAATTTTGTTTCTTTCACTTTCTACTCTGTTGACAACCATTGTCTCCTCTTATTTT
CTTTTCATTTTCTGTAACTTTTTCGTTAAACTTTAGCTTGCATTTGTAACGAATTTTTAAATTCACTTTT
GTTTATTTGTCAGATTGTAAGTACTTTCTCTAATCACTTTTTTTTCAAGGCAATCAGGGTATATTATATT
GTACTTCAGCACAGTTTTAGAGAACAATTGTTATAATTAAATGATAAGGTAGAATATTTCTGCATATAAA
TTCTGGCTGGCGTGGAAATATTCTTATTGGTAGAAACAACTACATCCTGGTCATCATCCTGCCTTTCTCT
TTATGGTTACAATGATATACACTGTTTGAGATGAGGATAAAATACTCTGAGTCCAAACCGGGCCCCTCTG
CTAACCATGTTCATGCCTTCTTCTTTTTCCTACAGCTCCTGGGCAACGTGCTGGTTATTGTGCTGTCTCA
TCATTTTGGCAAAGAATTGTAATACGACTCACTATAGGGCGAATTGATATGTCTAGATTAGATAAAAGTA
AAGTGATTAACAGCGCATTAGAGCTGCTTAATGAGGTCGGAATCGAAGGTTTAACAACCCGTAAACTCGC
CCAGAAGCTAGGTGTAGAGCAGCCTACATTGTATTGGCATGTAAAAAATAAGCGGGCTTTGCTCGACGCC
TTAGCCATTGAGATGTTAGATAGGCACCATACTCACTTTTGCCCTTTAGAAGGGGAAAGCTGGCAAGATT
TTTTACGTAATAACGCTAAAAGTTTTAGATGTGCTTTACTAAGTCATCGCGATGGAGCAAAAGTACATTT
AGGTACACGGCCTACAGAAAAACAGTATGAAACTCTCGAAAATCAATTAGCCTTTTTATGCCAACAAGGT
TTTTCACTAGAGAATGCATTATATGCACTCAGCGCTGTGGGGCATTTTACTTTAGGTTGCGTATTGGAAG
ATCAAGAGCATCAAGTCGCTAAAGAAGAAAGGGAAACACCTACTACTGATAGTATGCCGCCATTATTACG
ACAAGCTATCGAATTATTTGATCACCAAGGTGCAGAGCCAGCCTTCTTATTCGGCCTTGAATTGATCATA
TGCGGATTAGAAAAACAACTTAAATGTGAAAGTGGGTCCGCGTACAGCGGATCCCGGGAATTCAGATCTT
ATTAAAGCAGAACTTGTTTATTGCAGCTTATAATGGTTACAAATAAAGCAATAGCATCACAAATTTCACA
AATAAAGCATTTTTTTCACTGCATTCTAGTTGTGGTTTGTCCAAACTCATCAATGTATCTTATCATGTCT
GGTCGAATCCATGGCGCAGAACTGGTAGGTATGGAAGATCCGCGTTGACATTGATTATTGACTAGTTATT
AATAGTAATCAATTACGGGGTCATTAGTTCATAGCCCATATATGGAGTTCCGCGTTACATAACTTACGGT
AAATGGCCCGCCTGGCTGACCGCCCAACGACCCCCGCCCATTGACGTCAATAATGACGTATGTTCCCATA
GTAACGCCAATAGGGACTTTCCATTGACGTCAATGGGTGGAGTATTTACGGTAAACTGCCCACTTGGCAG
TACATCAAGTGTATCATATGCCAAGTACGCCCCCTATTGACGTCAATGACGGTAAATGGCCCGCCTGGCA
TTATGCCCAGTACATGACCTTATGGGACTTTCCTACTTGGCAGTACATCTACGTATTAGTCATCGCTATT
ACCATGGTGATGCGGTTTTGGCAGTACATCAATGGGCGTGGATAGCGGTTTGACTCACGGGGATTTCCAA
GTCTCCACCCCATTGACGTCAATGGGAGTTTGTTTTGGCACCAAAATCAACGGGACTTTCCAAAATGTCG
TAACAACTCCGCCCCATTGACGCAAATGGGCGGTAGGCGTGTACGGTGGGAGGTCTATATAAGCAGAGCT
CTCCCTATCAGTGATAGAGATCTCCCTATCAGTGATAGAGATCGTCGACGAGCTCGTTTAGTGAACCGTC
AGATCGCCTGGAGACGCCATCCACGCTGTTTTGACCTCCATAGAAGACACCGGGACCGATCCAGCCTCCG
GACTCTAGCGTTTAAACTTAAGCTTACCACCATGGATTATAAAGACGATGATGACAAGCACCACCACCAC
CACCACGACAAGGATTGTGAAATGAAACGCACCACACTGGACAGCCCTTTGGGGAAGCTGGAGCTGTCTG
GTTGTGAGCAGGGTCTGCACGAAATAATTTTTCTGGGCAAGGGGACGTCTGCAGCTGATGCCGTGGAGGT
CCCAGCCCCCGCTGCGGTTCTCGGAGGTCCGGAGCCCCTGATGCAGGCTACAGCCTGGCTGAATGCCTAT
TTCCACCAGCCCGAGGCTATCGAAGAGTTCCCCGTGCCGGCTCTTCACCATCCCGTTTTCCAGCAAGAGT
CGTTCACCAGACAGGTGTTATGGAAGCTGCTGAAGGTTGTGAAATTCGGAGAAGTGATTTCTTACTCTCA
CTTAGCAGCCCTGGCAGGCAACCCCGCAGCCACGGCAGCAGTGAAGACGGCACTGAGTGGCAATCCTGTC
CCTATCCTGATCCCGTGCCACAGAGTGGTCCAGGGGGATTTGGATGTGGGCGGTTACGAGGGTGGACTGG
CCGTGAAGGAATGGCTTCTGGCCCATGAAGGCCACCGGTTGGGGAAGCCAGGCTTGGGATTCGAACTGGA
GGTGCTGTTCCAGGGCCCCGGTACCGCCATCACAAGTTTGTACAAAAAAGCAGGCTTAATGGAAATCTCC
ATTGGGAGAAAAGATGAGGTGATTTCTAGCTTGTCTCATGCCATAGGCAAGCAAAAGGAAAAGATAGAGT
TGATGAGAACATTCTTCCACTGGCGAATCGGCCATGTCAGAGCCAGACAGGATGTTTATGAAGGTAAACT
AGCTGACCAGTACTACCAGAGAACTTTACTGAAGAAAGTCTGGAAAGTCTGGCGTTCCGTAGTGCAAAAG
CAGTGGAAAGATGTGGTAGAAAGAGCTTGTTAATGATACCCAGCTTTC
Features (pLannotate 1.2.2; 30 found; start..end, strand, type, name):
    433..2222    -  rep_origin     oriP: Epstein-Barr virus oriP replication origin (Yates et al., 2000)
   2223..2441    -  CDS            gL (fragment): GL_EBVB9 - Experimental evidence at protein level: Swiss-Prot protein existence level 1. The heterodimer glycoprotein H-glycoprotein L is required for the fusion of viral and plasma membranes leading to virus entry into the host cell. Acts as a functional inhibitor of gH and maintains gH in an inhibited form. Upon binding to host integrins, gL dissociates from gH leading to activation of the viral fusion glycoproteins gB and gH. Fusion of EBV with B-lymphocytes requires the additional receptor- binding protein gp42, which forms a complex with gH/gL. The heterodimer gH/gL targets also host EPHA
   2524..4451    -  CDS            EBNA1 (fragment): Epstein-Barr nuclear antigen 1, also known as EBNA-1 crucial for latent viral infection, and for episomal amplification of vectors containing the oriP origin (Okita et al., 2013)
   4489..4833    -  CDS            BRRF2_EBVB9 (fragment): Protein inferred from homology: Swiss-Prot protein existence level 3. From Epstein-Barr virus (strain B95-8) (HHV-4) (Human herpesvirus 4).
   4836..4859    -  promoter       tet promoter (fragment): E. coli promoter for tetracycline efflux protein gene
   4972..5076    +  promoter       AmpR promoter: bla
   5077..5937    +  CDS            AmpR: β-lactamase; bla; confers resistance to ampicillin, carbenicillin, and related antibiotics
   6108..6696    +  rep_origin     ori: high-copy-number ColE1/pMB1/pBR322/pUC origin of replication
   6742..6865    -  CDS            TcR (fragment): tetracycline efflux protein; tet; confers resistance to tetracycline
   6903..7200    +  promoter       SV40 promoter: SV40 enhancer and early promoter
   7277..7876    +  CDS            PuroR: puromycin N-acetyltransferase; pac from Streptomyces alboniger; confers resistance to puromycin
   7967..8101    +  polyA_signal   SV40 poly(A) signal: SV40 polyadenylation signal
   8223..8275    -  misc_feature   bom (fragment): basis of mobility region from pBR322
   8406..8499    +  ncRNA          Retro dr1: Accession: RF00214 - Retrovirus direct repeat 1 (dr1)
   8535..8796    +  promoter       RSV promoter: Rous sarcoma virus enhancer/promoter
   8822..8882    +  promoter       SV40 promoter (fragment): SV40 early promoter
   8913..9485    +  intron         β-globin intron: intron from rabbit β-globin gene
   9540..9558    +  promoter       T7 promoter: promoter for bacteriophage T7 RNA polymerase
   9569..10189   +  CDS            tetR: TETR2_ECOLX - Experimental evidence at protein level: Swiss-Prot protein existence level 1. TetR is the repressor of the tetracycline resistance element; its N-terminal region forms a helix-turn-helix structure and binds DNA. Binding of tetracycline to TetR reduces the repressor affinity for the tetracycline resistance gene (tetA) promoter operator sites. From Escherichia coli.
  10231..10352   +  polyA_signal   SV40 poly(A) signal: SV40 polyadenylation signal
  10407..10786   +  enhancer       CMV enhancer: human cytomegalovirus immediate early enhancer
  10787..10990   +  promoter       CMV promoter: human cytomegalovirus (CMV) immediate early promoter
  10992..11011   +  promoter       PLtetO-1 promoter (fragment): modified phage lambda PL promoter with tet operator sites (Lutz and Bujard, 1997)
  11013..11032   +  promoter       PLtetO-1 promoter (fragment): modified phage lambda PL promoter with tet operator sites (Lutz and Bujard, 1997)
  11040..11073   +  promoter       TRE3GV promoter (fragment): 3rd-generation Tet-responsive promoter that can be activated by binding of Tet-On® 3G, optimized for retroviral and lentiviral vectors
  11189..11206   +  CDS            9xHis (fragment): 9xHis affinity tag
  11207..11749   +  CDS            MGMT (fragment): MGMT_HUMAN - Experimental evidence at protein level: Swiss-Prot protein existence level 1. Involved in the cellular defense against the biological effects of O6-methylguanine (O6-MeG) and O4-methylthymine (O4-MeT) in DNA. Repairs the methylated nucleobase in DNA by stoichiometrically transferring the methyl group to a cysteine residue in the enzyme. This is a suicide reaction: the enzyme is irreversibly inactivated. From Homo sapiens (Human).
  11792..11816   +  protein_bind   attB1: mutant version of attB; recombination site for the Gateway® BP reaction BP Clonase™
  11822..12070   +  CDS            POC5 (fragment): POC5_HUMAN - Also known as C5orf37. Experimental evidence at protein level: Swiss-Prot protein existence level 1. Essential for the assembly of the distal half of centrioles, required for centriole elongation. From Homo sapiens (Human).
  12078..14      -  protein_bind   attB2 (across the origin): mutant version of attB; recombination site for the Gateway® BP reaction BP Clonase™
