>Addgene plasmid #136787 | pEBTetD-SNAP-POC5 | addgene full sequence | sequence record 276019 | Addgene NGS Result
TTGTACAAAGTGGTGATGGCAGCTAGCGGCGCGCCCGGCCGCGGGGCAGTGCATGTAATCCCTTCAGTTG
GTTGGTACAACTTGCCAACTGGGCCCTGTTCCACATGTGACACGGGGGGGGACCAAACACAAAGGGGTTC
TCTGACTGTAGTTGACATCCTTATAAATGGATGTGCACATTTGCCAACACTGAGTGGCTTTCATCCTGGA
GCAGACTTTGCAGTCTGTGGACTGCAACACAACATTGCCTTTATGTGTAACTCTTGGCTGAAGCTCTTAC
ACCAATGCTGGGGGACATGTACCTCCCAGGGGCCCAGGAAGACTACGGGAGGCTACACCAACGTCAATCA
GAGGGGCCTGTGTAGCTACCGATAAGCGGACCCTCAAGAGGGCATTAGCAATAGTGTTTATAAGGCCCCC
TTGTTAACCCTAAACGGGTAGCATATGCTTCCCGGGTAGTAGTATATACTATCCAGACTAACCCTAATTC
AATAGCATATGTTACCCAACGGGAAGCATATGCTATCGAATTAGGGTTAGTAAAAGGGTCCTAAGGAACA
GCGATATCTCCCACCCCATGAGCTGTCACGGTTTTATTTACATGGGGTCAGGATTCCACGAGGGTAGTGA
ACCATTTTAGTCACAAGGGCAGTGGCTGAAGATCAAGGAGCGGGCAGTGAACTCTCCTGAATCTTCGCCT
GCTTCTTCATTCTCCTTCGTTTAGCTAATAGAATAACTGCTGAGTTGTGAACAGTAAGGTGTATGTGAGG
TGCTCGAAAACAAGGTTTCAGGTGACGCCCCCAGAATAAAATTTGGACGGGGGGTTCAGTGGTGGCATTG
TGCTATGACACCAATATAACCCTCACAAACCCCTTGGGCAATAAATACTAGTGTAGGAATGAAACATTCT
GAATATCTTTAACAATAGAAATCCATGGGGTGGGGACAAGCCGTAAAGACTGGATGTCCATCTCACACGA
ATTTATGGCTATGGGCAACACATAATCCTAGTGCAATATGATACTGGGGTTATTAAGATGTGTCCCAGGC
AGGGACCAAGACAGGTGAACCATGTTGTTACACTCTATTTGTAACAAGGGGAAAGAGAGTGGACGCCGAC
AGCAGCGGACTCCACTGGTTGTCTCTAACACCCCCGAAAATTAAACGGGGCTCCACGCCAATGGGGCCCA
TAAACAAAGACAAGTGGCCACTCTTTTTTTTGAAATTGTGGAGTGGGGGCACGCGTCAGCCCCCACACGC
CGCCCTGCGGTTTTGGACTGTAAAATAAGGGTGTAATAACTTGGCTGATTGTAACCCCGCTAACCACTGC
GGTCAAACCACTTGCCCACAAAACCACTAATGGCACCCCGGGGAATACCTGCATAAGTAGGTGGGCGGGC
CAAGATAGGGGCGCGATTGCTGCGATCTGGAGGACAAATTACACACACTTGCGCCTGAGCGCCAAGCACA
GGGTTGTTGGTCCTCATATTCACGAGGTCGCTGAGAGCACGGTGGGCTAATGTTGCCATGGGTAGCATAT
ACTACCCAAATATCTGGATAGCATATGCTATCCTAATCTATATCTGGGTAGCATAGGCTATCCTAATCTA
TATCTGGGTAGTATATGCTATCCTAATCTGTATCCGGGTAGCATATGCTATCCTAATAGAGATTAGGGTA
GTATATGCTATCCTAATTTATATCTGGGTAGCATATACTACCCAAATATCTGGATAGCATATGCTATCCT
AATCTATATCTGGGTAGCATATGCTATCCTAATCTATATCTGGGTAGCATAGGCTATCCTAATCTATATC
TGGGTAGCATATGCTATCCTAATCTATATCTGGGTAGTATATGCTATCCTAATTTATATCTGGGTAGCAT
AGGCTATCCTAATCTATATCTGGGTAGCATATGCTATCCTAATCTATATCTGGGTAGTATATGCTATCCT
AATCTGTATCCGGGTAGCATATGCTATCCTCATGCATATACAGTCAGCATATGATACCCAGTAGTAGAGT
GGGAGTGCTATCCTTTGCATATGCCGCCACCTCCCAAGGGGGCGTGAATTTTCGCTGCTTGTCCTTTTCC
TGCTGGTTGCTCCCATTCTTAGGTGAATTTAAGGAGGCCAGGCTAAAGCCGTCGCATGTCTGATTGCTCA
CCAGGTAAATGTCGCTAATGTTTTCCAACGCGAGAAGGTGTTGAGCGCGGAGCTGAGTGACGTGACAACA
TGGGTATGCCCAATTGCCCCATGTTGGGAGGACGAAAATGGTGACAAGACAGATGGCCAGAAATACACCA
ACAGCACGCATGATGTCTACTGGGGATTTATTCTTTAGTGCGGGGGAATACACGGCTTTTAATACGATTG
AGGGCGTCTCCTAACAAGTTACATCACTCCTGCCCTTCCTCACCCTCATCTCCATCACCTCCTTCATCTC
CGTCATCTCCGTCATCACCCTCCGCGGCAGCCCCTTCCACCATAGGTGGAAACCAGGGAGGCAAATCTAC
TCCATCGTCAAAGCTGCACACAGTCACCCTGATATTGCAGGTAGGAGCGGGCTTTGTCATAACAAGGTCC
TTAATCGCATCCTTCAAAACCTCAGCAAATATATGAGTTTGTAAAAAGACCATGAAATAACAGACAATGG
ACTCCCTTAGCGGGCCAGGTTGTGGGCCGGGTCCAGGGGCCATTCCAAAGGGGAGACGACTCAATGGTGT
AAGACGACATTGTGGAATAGCAAGGGCAGTTCCTCGCCTTAGGTTGTAAAGGGAGGTCTTACTACCTCCA
TATACGAACACACCGGCGACCCAAGTTCCTTCGTCGGTAGTCCTTTCTACGTGACTCCTAGCCAGGAGAG
CTCTTAAACCTTCTGCAATGTTCTCAAATTTCGGGTTGGAACCTCCTTGACCACGATGCTTTCCAAACCA
CCCTCCTTTTTTGCGCCTGCCTCCATCACCCTGACCCCGGGGTCCAGTGCTTGGGCCTTCTCCTGGGTCA
TCTGCGGGGCCCTGCTCTATCGCTCCCGGGGGCACGTCAGGCTCACCATCTGGGCCACCTTCTTGGTGGT
ATTCAAAATAATCGGCTTCCCCTACAGGGTGGAAAAATGGCCTTCTACCTGGAGGGGGCCTGCGCGGTGG
AGACCCGGATGATGATGACTGACTACTGGGACTCCTGGGCCTCTTTTCTCCACGTCCACGACCTCTCCCC
CTGGCTCTTTCACGACTTCCCCCCCTGGCTCTTTCACGTCCTCTACCCCGGCGGCCTCCACTACCTCCTC
GACCCCGGCCTCCACTACCTCCTCGACCCCGGCCTCCACTGCCTCCTCGACCCCGGCCTCCACCTCCTGC
TCCTGCCCCTCCTGCTCCTGCCCCTCCTCCTGCTCCTGCCCCTCCTGCCCCTCCTGCTCCTGCCCCTCCT
GCCCCTCCTGCTCCTGCCCCTCCTGCCCCTCCTGCTCCTGCCCCTCCTGCCCCTCCTCCTGCTCCTGCCC
CTCCTGCCCCTCCTCCTGCTCCTGCCCCTCCTGCCCCTCCTGCTCCTGCCCCTCCTGCCCCTCCTGCTCC
TGCCCCTCCTGCCCCTCCTGCTCCTGCCCCTCCTGCTCCTGCCCCTCCTGCTCCTGCCCCTCCTGCTCCT
GCCCCTCCCCCTCCTCCTGCCCCTCCTCCTGCTCCTGCCCCTCCTGCTCCTGCCCCTCCTGCCCCTCCTG
CCCCTCCTGCTCCTGCCCCTCCTCCTGCTCCTGCCCCTCCTGCCCCTCCTGCCCCTCCTCCTGCTCCTGC
CCCTCCTGCCCCTCCTCCTGCTCCTGCCCCTCCTCCTGCTCCTGCCCCTCCTACCCCTCCTGCSCTTCCT
CCTGCTCCTGYCCCTCMTRCCCCTCCTCCTGCTCCTSCCCCTCCTCCTGCTCCTGCCCCTCCTGCCCCTC
CTGCCCCTCCTCCTGCTCCTGCCCCTCCTCCTGCTCCTGCCCCTCCTGCCCCTCCTGCCCCTCCTGCCCC
TCCTCCTGCTCCTGCCCCTCCTCCTGCTCCTGCCCCTCCTGCTCCTGCCCCTCCCGCTCCTGCTCCTGCT
CCTGTTCCACCGTGGGTCCCTTTGCAGCCAATGCAACTTGGACGTTTTTGGGGTCTCCGGACACCATCTC
TATGTCTTGGCCCTGATCCTGAGCCGCCCGGGGCTCCTGGTCTTCCGCCTCCTCGTCCTCGTCCTCTTCC
CCGTCCTCGTCCATGGTTATCACCCCCTCTTCTTTGAGGTCCACTGCCGCCGGAGCCTTCTGGTCCAGAT
GTGTCTCCCTTCTCTCCTAGGCCATTTCCAGGTCCTGTACCTGGCCCCTCGTCAGACATGATTCACACTA
AAAGAGATCAATAGACATCTTTATTAGACGACGCTCAGTGAATACAGGGAGTGCAGACTCCTGCCCCCTC
CAACAGCCCCCCCACCCTCATCCCCTTCATGGTCGCTGTCAGACAGATCCAGGTCTGAAAATTCCCCATC
CTCCGAACCATCCTCGTCCTCATCACCAATTACTCGCAGCCCGGAAAACTCCCGCTGAACATCCTCAAGA
TTTGCGTCCTGAGCCTCAAGCCAGGCCTCAAATTCCTCGTCCCCCTTTTTGCTGGACGGTAGGGATGGGG
ATTCTCGGGACCCCTCCTCTTCCTCTTCAAGGTCACCAGACAGAGATGCTACTGGGGCAACGGAAGAAAA
GCTGGGTGCGGCCTGTGAGGATCAGCTTATCGATGATAAGCTGTCAAACATGAGAATTCTTGAAGACGAA
AGGGCCTCGTGATACGCCTATTTTTATAGGTTAATGTCATGATAATAATGGTTTCTTAGACGTCAGGTGG
CACTTTTCGGGGAAATGTGCGCGGAACCCCTATTTGTTTATTTTTCTAAATACATTCAAATATGTATCCG
CTCATGAGACAATAACCCTGATAAATGCTTCAATAATATTGAAAAAGGAAGAGTATGAGTATTCAACATT
TCCGTGTCGCCCTTATTCCCTTTTTTGCGGCATTTTGCCTTCCTGTTTTTGCTCACCCAGAAACGCTGGT
GAAAGTAAAAGATGCTGAAGATCAGTTGGGTGCACGAGTGGGTTACATCGAACTGGATCTCAACAGCGGT
AAGATCCTTGAGAGTTTTCGCCCCGAAGAACGTTTTCCAATGATGAGCACTTTTAAAGTTCTGCTATGTG
GCGCGGTATTATCCCGTGTTGACGCCGGGCAAGAGCAACTCGGTCGCCGCATACACTATTCTCAGAATGA
CTTGGTTGAGTACTCACCAGTCACAGAAAAGCATCTTACGGATGGCATGACAGTAAGAGAATTATGCAGT
GCTGCCATAACCATGAGTGATAACACTGCGGCCAACTTACTTCTGACAACGATCGGAGGACCGAAGGAGC
TAACCGCTTTTTTGCACAACATGGGGGATCATGTAACTCGCCTTGATCGTTGGGAACCGGAGCTGAATGA
AGCCATACCAAACGACGAGCGTGACACCACGATGCCTGCAGCAATGGCAACAACGTTGCGCAAACTATTA
ACTGGCGAACTACTTACTCTAGCTTCCCGGCAACAATTAATAGACTGGATGGAGGCGGATAAAGTTGCAG
GACCACTTCTGCGCTCGGCCCTTCCGGCTGGCTGGTTTATTGCTGATAAATCTGGAGCCGGTGAGCGTGG
GTCTCGCGGTATCATTGCAGCACTGGGGCCAGATGGTAAGCCCTCCCGTATCGTAGTTATCTACACGACG
GGGAGTCAGGCAACTATGGATGAACGAAATAGACAGATCGCTGAGATAGGTGCCTCACTGATTAAGCATT
GGTAACTGTCAGACCAAGTTTACTCATATATACTTTAGATTGATTTAAAACTTCATTTTTAATTTAAAAG
GATCTAGGTGAAGATCCTTTTTGATAATCTCATGACCAAAATCCCTTAACGTGAGTTTTCGTTCCACTGA
GCGTCAGACCCCGTAGAAAAGATCAAAGGATCTTCTTGAGATCCTTTTTTTCTGCGCGTAATCTGCTGCT
TGCAAACAAAAAAACCACCGCTACCAGCGGTGGTTTGTTTGCCGGATCAAGAGCTACCAACTCTTTTTCC
GAAGGTAACTGGCTTCAGCAGAGCGCAGATACCAAATACTGTCCTTCTAGTGTAGCCGTAGTTAGGCCAC
CACTTCAAGAACTCTGTAGCACCGCCTACATACCTCGCTCTGCTAATCCTGTTACCAGTGGCTGCTGCCA
GTGGCGATAAGTCGTGTCTTACCGGGTTGGACTCAAGACGATAGTTACCGGATAAGGCGCAGCGGTCGGG
CTGAACGGGGGGTTCGTGCACACAGCCCAGCTTGGAGCGAACGACCTACACCGAACTGAGATACCTACAG
CGTGAGCTATGAGAAAGCGCCACGCTTCCCGAAGGGAGAAAGGCGGACAGGTATCCGGTAAGCGGCAGGG
TCGGAACAGGAGAGCGCACGAGGGAGCTTCCAGGGGGAAACGCCTGGTATCTTTATAGTCCTGTCGGGTT
TCGCCACCTCTGACTTGAGCGTCGATTTTTGTGATGCTCGTCAGGGGGGCGGAGCCTATGGAAAAACGCC
AGCAACGCGGCCTTTTTACGGTTCCTGGCCTTTTGCTGGCCTTGAAGCTGTCCCTGATGGTCGTCATCTA
CCTGCCTGGACAGCATGGCCTGCAACGCGGGCATCCCGATGCCGCCGGAAGCGAGAAGAATCATAATGGG
GAAGGCCATCCAGCCTCGCGTCGAACTAGATGATCCGGCTGTGGAATGTGTGTCAGTTAGGGTGTGGAAA
GTCCCCAGGCTCCCCAGCAGGCAGAAGTATGCAAAGCATGCATCTCAATTAGTCAGCAACCAGGTGTGGA
AAGTCCCCAGGCTCCCCAGCAGGCAGAAGTATGCAAAGCATGCATCTCAATTAGTCAGCAACCATAGTCC
CGCCCCTAACTCCGCCCATCCCGCCCCTAACTCCGCCCAGTTCCGCCCATTCTCCGCCCCATGGCTGACT
AATTTTTTTTATTTATGCAGAGGCCGAGGCCGCCTCGGCCTCTGAGCTATTCCAGAAGTAGTGAGGAGGC
TTTTTTGGAGGGTGACCGCCACGACCGGTGCCGCCACCATCCCCTGACCCACGCCCCTGACCCCTCACAA
GGAGACGACCTTCCATGACCGAGTACAAGCCCACGGTGCGCCTCGCCACCCGCGACGACGTCCCCCGGGC
CGTACGCACCCTCGCCGCCGCGTTCGCCGACTACCCCGCCACGCGCCACACCGTCGACCCCGACCGCCAC
ATCGAACGCGTCACCGAGCTGCAAGAACTCTTCCTCACGCGCGTCGGGCTCGACATCGGCAAGGTGTGGG
TCGCGGACGACGGCGCCGCGGTGGCGGTCTGGACCACGCCGGAGAGCGTCGAAGCGGGGGCGGTGTTCGC
CGAGATCGGCCCGCGCATGGCCGAGTTGAGCGGTTCCCGGCTGGCCGCGCAGCAACAGATGGAAGGCCTC
CTGGCGCCGCACCGGCCCAAGGAGCCCGCGTGGTTCCTGGCCACCGTCGGCGTCTCGCCCGACCACCAGG
GCAAGGGTCTGGGCAGCGCCGTCGTGCTCCCCGGAGTGGAGGCGGCCGAGCGCGCCGGGGTGCCCGCCTT
CCTGGAGACCTCCGCGCCCCGCAACCTCCCCTTCTACGAGCGGCTCGGCTTCACCGTCACCGCCGACGTC
GAGGTGCCCGAAGGACCGCGCACCTGGTGCATGACCCGCAAGCCCGGTGCCTGACGCCCGCCCCACGACC
CGCAGCGCCCGACCGAAAGGAGCGCACGACCCGGTCCGACGCGGCCCGACGGGTCCGAGGGGGGTCGACC
TCGAAACTTGTTTATTGCAGCTTATAATGGTTACAAATAAAGCAATAGCATCACAAATTTCACAAATAAA
GCATTTTTTTCACTGCATTCTAGTTGTGGTTTGTCCAAACTCATCAATGTATCTTATCATGTCTGGATCT
GATCCGAACCCCTTCCTCGACCAATTCTCATGTTTGACAGCTTATCATCGCAGATCCGGGCAACGTTGTT
GCCATTGCTCGACCAATTCTCATGTTTGACAGCTTATCATCGCAGATCCGTATGGTGCACTCTCAGTACA
ATCTGCTCTGATGCCGCATAGTTAAGCCAGTATCTGCTCCCTGCTTGTGTGTTGGAGGTCGCTGAGTAGT
GCGCGAGCAAAATTTAAGCTACAACAAGGCAAGGCTTGACCGACAATTGCATGAAGAATCTGCTTAGGGT
TAGGCGTTTTGCGCTGCTTCGCGATGTACGGGCCAGATATACGCGTATCTGAGGGGACTAGGGTGTGTTT
AGGCGAAAAGCGGGGCTTCGGTTGTACGCGGTTAGGAGTCCCCTCAGGATATAGTAGTTTCGCTTTTGCA
TAGGGAGGGGGAAATGTAGTCTTATGCAATACTCTTGTAGTCTTGCAACATGGTAACGATGAGTTAGCAA
CATGCCTTACAAGGAGAGAAAAAGCACCGTGCATGCCGATTGGTGGAAGTAAGGTGGTACGATCGTGCCT
TATTAGGAAGGCAACAGACGGGTCTGACATGGATTGGACGAACCACTGAATTCCGCATTGCAGAGATATT
GTATTTAAGTGCCTAGCTCGATACAATAAACGCCATTTGACCATTCACCACATTGGTGTGCACCTCCAAG
CTGGCCGGGGATCCTCTAGGGCCTCTGAGCTATTCCAGAAGTAGTGAAGAGGCTTTTTTGGAGGCCTAGG
CTTTTGCAAAAAGCTCCGGATCGATCCTGAGAACTTCAGGGTGAGTTTGGGGACCCTTGATTGTTCTTTC
TTTTTCGCTATTGTAAAATTCATGTTATATGGAGGGGGCAAAGTTTTCAGGGTGTTGTTTAGAATGGGAA
GATGTCCCTTGTATCACCATGGACCCTCATGATAATTTTGTTTCTTTCACTTTCTACTCTGTTGACAACC
ATTGTCTCCTCTTATTTTCTTTTCATTTTCTGTAACTTTTTCGTTAAACTTTAGCTTGCATTTGTAACGA
ATTTTTAAATTCACTTTTGTTTATTTGTCAGATTGTAAGTACTTTCTCTAATCACTTTTTTTTCAAGGCA
ATCAGGGTATATTATATTGTACTTCAGCACAGTTTTAGAGAACAATTGTTATAATTAAATGATAAGGTAG
AATATTTCTGCATATAAATTCTGGCTGGCGTGGAAATATTCTTATTGGTAGAAACAACTACATCCTGGTC
ATCATCCTGCCTTTCTCTTTATGGTTACAATGATATACACTGTTTGAGATGAGGATAAAATACTCTGAGT
CCAAACCGGGCCCCTCTGCTAACCATGTTCATGCCTTCTTCTTTTTCCTACAGCTCCTGGGCAACGTGCT
GGTTATTGTGCTGTCTCATCATTTTGGCAAAGAATTGTAATACGACTCACTATAGGGCGAATTGATATGT
CTAGATTAGATAAAAGTAAAGTGATTAACAGCGCATTAGAGCTGCTTAATGAGGTCGGAATCGAAGGTTT
AACAACCCGTAAACTCGCCCAGAAGCTAGGTGTAGAGCAGCCTACATTGTATTGGCATGTAAAAAATAAG
CGGGCTTTGCTCGACGCCTTAGCCATTGAGATGTTAGATAGGCACCATACTCACTTTTGCCCTTTAGAAG
GGGAAAGCTGGCAAGATTTTTTACGTAATAACGCTAAAAGTTTTAGATGTGCTTTACTAAGTCATCGCGA
TGGAGCAAAAGTACATTTAGGTACACGGCCTACAGAAAAACAGTATGAAACTCTCGAAAATCAATTAGCC
TTTTTATGCCAACAAGGTTTTTCACTAGAGAATGCATTATATGCACTCAGCGCTGTGGGGCATTTTACTT
TAGGTTGCGTATTGGAAGATCAAGAGCATCAAGTCGCTAAAGAAGAAAGGGAAACACCTACTACTGATAG
TATGCCGCCATTATTACGACAAGCTATCGAATTATTTGATCACCAAGGTGCAGAGCCAGCCTTCTTATTC
GGCCTTGAATTGATCATATGCGGATTAGAAAAACAACTTAAATGTGAAAGTGGGTCCGCGTACAGCGGAT
CCCGGGAATTCAGATCTTATTAAAGCAGAACTTGTTTATTGCAGCTTATAATGGTTACAAATAAAGCAAT
AGCATCACAAATTTCACAAATAAAGCATTTTTTTCACTGCATTCTAGTTGTGGTTTGTCCAAACTCATCA
ATGTATCTTATCATGTCTGGTCGAATCCATGGCGCAGAACTGGTAGGTATGGAAGATCCGCGTTGACATT
GATTATTGACTAGTTATTAATAGTAATCAATTACGGGGTCATTAGTTCATAGCCCATATATGGAGTTCCG
CGTTACATAACTTACGGTAAATGGCCCGCCTGGCTGACCGCCCAACGACCCCCGCCCATTGACGTCAATA
ATGACGTATGTTCCCATAGTAACGCCAATAGGGACTTTCCATTGACGTCAATGGGTGGAGTATTTACGGT
AAACTGCCCACTTGGCAGTACATCAAGTGTATCATATGCCAAGTACGCCCCCTATTGACGTCAATGACGG
TAAATGGCCCGCCTGGCATTATGCCCAGTACATGACCTTATGGGACTTTCCTACTTGGCAGTACATCTAC
GTATTAGTCATCGCTATTACCATGGTGATGCGGTTTTGGCAGTACATCAATGGGCGTGGATAGCGGTTTG
ACTCACGGGGATTTCCAAGTCTCCACCCCATTGACGTCAATGGGAGTTTGTTTTGGCACCAAAATCAACG
GGACTTTCCAAAATGTCGTAACAACTCCGCCCCATTGACGCAAATGGGCGGTAGGCGTGTACGGTGGGAG
GTCTATATAAGCAGAGCTCTCCCTATCAGTGATAGAGATCTCCCTATCAGTGATAGAGATCGTCGACGAG
CTCGTTTAGTGAACCGTCAGATCGCCTGGAGACGCCATCCACGCTGTTTTGACCTCCATAGAAGACACCG
GGACCGATCCAGCCTCCGGACTCTAGCGTTTAAACTTAAGCTTACCACCATGGATTATAAAGACGATGAT
GACAAGCACCACCACCACCACCACGACAAGGATTGTGAAATGAAACGCACCACACTGGACAGCCCTTTGG
GGAAGCTGGAGCTGTCTGGTTGTGAGCAGGGTCTGCACGAAATAATTTTTCTGGGCAAGGGGACGTCTGC
AGCTGATGCCGTGGAGGTCCCAGCCCCCGCTGCGGTTCTCGGAGGTCCGGAGCCCCTGATGCAGGCTACA
GCCTGGCTGAATGCCTATTTCCACCAGCCCGAGGCTATCGAAGAGTTCCCCGTGCCGGCTCTTCACCATC
CCGTTTTCCAGCAAGAGTCGTTCACCAGACAGGTGTTATGGAAGCTGCTGAAGGTTGTGAAATTCGGAGA
AGTGATTTCTTACTCTCACTTAGCAGCCCTGGCAGGCAACCCCGCAGCCACGGCAGCAGTGAAGACGGCA
CTGAGTGGCAATCCTGTCCCTATCCTGATCCCGTGCCACAGAGTGGTCCAGGGGGATTTGGATGTGGGCG
GTTACGAGGGTGGACTGGCCGTGAAGGAATGGCTTCTGGCCCATGAAGGCCACCGGTTGGGGAAGCCAGG
CTTGGGATTCGAACTGGAGGTGCTGTTCCAGGGCCCCGGTACCGCCATCACAAGTTTGTACAAAAAAGCA
GGCTTAATGGAAATCTCCATTGGGAGAAAAGATGAGGTGATTTCTAGCTTGTCTCATGCCATAGGCAAGC
AAAAGGAAAAGATAGAGTTGATGAGAACATTCTTCCACTGGCGAATCGGCCATGTCAGAGCCAGACAGGA
TGTTTATGAAGGTAAACTAGCTGACCAGTACTACCAGAGAACTTTACTGAAGAAAGTCTGGAAAGTCTGG
CGTTCCGTAGTGCAAAAGCAGTGGAAAGATGTGGTAGAAAGAGCTTGTTAATGATACCCAGCTTTC
Features (pLannotate 1.2.2; 30 found; start..end, strand, type, name):
    433..1990    -  rep_origin     oriP (fragment): Epstein-Barr virus oriP replication origin (Yates et al., 2000)
   2103..2321    -  CDS            gL (fragment): GL_EBVB9 - Experimental evidence at protein level: Swiss-Prot protein existence level 1. The heterodimer glycoprotein H-glycoprotein L is required for the fusion of viral and plasma membranes leading to virus entry into the host cell. Acts as a functional inhibitor of gH and maintains gH in an inhibited form. Upon binding to host integrins, gL dissociates from gH leading to activation of the viral fusion glycoproteins gB and gH. Fusion of EBV with B-lymphocytes requires the additional receptor- binding protein gp42, which forms a complex with gH/gL. The heterodimer gH/gL targets also host EPHA
   2404..4329    -  CDS            EBNA1: Epstein-Barr nuclear antigen 1, also known as EBNA-1 crucial for latent viral infection, and for episomal amplification of vectors containing the oriP origin (Okita et al., 2013)
   4367..4711    -  CDS            BRRF2_EBVB9 (fragment): Protein inferred from homology: Swiss-Prot protein existence level 3. From Epstein-Barr virus (strain B95-8) (HHV-4) (Human herpesvirus 4).
   4714..4737    -  promoter       tet promoter (fragment): E. coli promoter for tetracycline efflux protein gene
   4850..4954    +  promoter       AmpR promoter: bla
   4955..5815    +  CDS            AmpR: β-lactamase; bla; confers resistance to ampicillin, carbenicillin, and related antibiotics
   5986..6574    +  rep_origin     ori: high-copy-number ColE1/pMB1/pBR322/pUC origin of replication
   6620..6743    -  CDS            TcR (fragment): tetracycline efflux protein; tet; confers resistance to tetracycline
   6781..7078    +  promoter       SV40 promoter: SV40 enhancer and early promoter
   7155..7754    +  CDS            PuroR: puromycin N-acetyltransferase; pac from Streptomyces alboniger; confers resistance to puromycin
   7845..7979    +  polyA_signal   SV40 poly(A) signal: SV40 polyadenylation signal
   8101..8153    -  misc_feature   bom (fragment): basis of mobility region from pBR322
   8284..8377    +  ncRNA          Retro dr1: Accession: RF00214 - Retrovirus direct repeat 1 (dr1)
   8413..8674    +  promoter       RSV promoter: Rous sarcoma virus enhancer/promoter
   8700..8760    +  promoter       SV40 promoter (fragment): SV40 early promoter
   8791..9363    +  intron         β-globin intron: intron from rabbit β-globin gene
   9418..9436    +  promoter       T7 promoter: promoter for bacteriophage T7 RNA polymerase
   9447..10067   +  CDS            tetR: TETR2_ECOLX - Experimental evidence at protein level: Swiss-Prot protein existence level 1. TetR is the repressor of the tetracycline resistance element; its N-terminal region forms a helix-turn-helix structure and binds DNA. Binding of tetracycline to TetR reduces the repressor affinity for the tetracycline resistance gene (tetA) promoter operator sites. From Escherichia coli.
  10109..10230   +  polyA_signal   SV40 poly(A) signal: SV40 polyadenylation signal
  10285..10664   +  enhancer       CMV enhancer: human cytomegalovirus immediate early enhancer
  10665..10868   +  promoter       CMV promoter: human cytomegalovirus (CMV) immediate early promoter
  10870..10889   +  promoter       PLtetO-1 promoter (fragment): modified phage lambda PL promoter with tet operator sites (Lutz and Bujard, 1997)
  10891..10910   +  promoter       PLtetO-1 promoter (fragment): modified phage lambda PL promoter with tet operator sites (Lutz and Bujard, 1997)
  10918..10951   +  promoter       TRE3GV promoter (fragment): 3rd-generation Tet-responsive promoter that can be activated by binding of Tet-On® 3G, optimized for retroviral and lentiviral vectors
  11067..11084   +  CDS            9xHis (fragment): 9xHis affinity tag
  11085..11627   +  CDS            MGMT (fragment): MGMT_HUMAN - Experimental evidence at protein level: Swiss-Prot protein existence level 1. Involved in the cellular defense against the biological effects of O6-methylguanine (O6-MeG) and O4-methylthymine (O4-MeT) in DNA. Repairs the methylated nucleobase in DNA by stoichiometrically transferring the methyl group to a cysteine residue in the enzyme. This is a suicide reaction: the enzyme is irreversibly inactivated. From Homo sapiens (Human).
  11670..11694   +  protein_bind   attB1: mutant version of attB; recombination site for the Gateway® BP reaction BP Clonase™
  11700..11948   +  CDS            POC5 (fragment): POC5_HUMAN - Also known as C5orf37. Experimental evidence at protein level: Swiss-Prot protein existence level 1. Essential for the assembly of the distal half of centrioles, required for centriole elongation. From Homo sapiens (Human).
  11956..14      -  protein_bind   attB2 (across the origin): mutant version of attB; recombination site for the Gateway® BP reaction BP Clonase™
