[The description below was written by a language model from this plasmid's Addgene catalogue record and pLannotate feature annotations shown in this document.]
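Description:
pEBTetD-SNAP-POC5 is an episomal, doxycycline/tetracycline-regulated mammalian expression plasmid built on the pEBTetD backbone. In E. coli it is maintained through a high-copy ColE1/pUC-type origin with ampicillin resistance. In mammalian cells the Epstein-Barr virus oriP origin together with the EBNA1 gene carried on the same plasmid allows it to replicate and persist as an extrachromosomal element. An SV40 promoter-driven puromycin N-acetyltransferase cassette with an SV40 poly(A) signal provides selection. Short annotated fragments of EBV genes, the tetracycline resistance gene and the pBR322 bom region appear to be backbone remnants.

Regulation is self-contained. A TetR repressor cassette, annotated with RSV and partial SV40 promoter elements, a rabbit β-globin intron and an SV40 poly(A) signal, sits upstream of a CMV enhancer/promoter followed by two tet operator sites (CMV-TetO2). TetR binding at the operators holds the promoter off until a tetracycline-class inducer releases it. The payload encodes an N-terminal His tag (the catalogue also lists FLAG) followed by SNAP-tag, annotated here as an MGMT fragment because SNAP-tag is an engineered derivative of that human alkyltransferase. This is joined across a Gateway attB1 site to human POC5, a centriolar protein needed for centriole elongation, and closed by attB2.

In both sequence records the annotated POC5 segment is only about 250 bp, so the insert seems to cover a fragment of the protein rather than the full coding sequence. The two records also differ by roughly 120 bp, with oriP annotated as only a fragment in the sequencing-derived record. No poly(A) signal is annotated downstream of the insert, consistent with the depositor's comment that a polyadenylation deletion gives low protein expression. The construct is intended for expressing SNAP-labelled POC5 in mammalian cells, in the context of chemical crosslinking studies of centrosomal complexes.
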