Addgene plasmid #136787: pEBTetD-SNAP-POC5
Purpose: Mammalian expression of the centrosomal protein POC5 N-terminally fused to SNAP-tag
Depositing lab: Kai Johnsson. Depositing organization: Swiss Federal Institute of Technology (EPFL). Publication: Selective chemical crosslinking reveals a Cep57-Cep63-Cep152 centrosomal complex. Lukinavicius G, Lavogina D, Orpinell M, Umezawa K, Reymond L, Garin N, Gonczy P, Johnsson K. Curr Biol. 2013 Feb 4;23(3):265-70. doi: 10.1016/j.cub.2012.12.030. Epub 2013 Jan 17. PubMed 23333316.
Backbone
  Vector backbone: pEBTetD
  Backbone size w/o insert (bp): 10960
  Vector type: Mammalian Expression
  Selectable markers: Puromycin
Growth in bacteria
  Bacterial resistance: Ampicillin, 100 μg/mL
  Growth temperature: 37°C
  Growth strain: DH5alpha
  Copy number: High Copy
Gene/Insert
  Gene/Insert name: SNAP-POC5
  Species: H. sapiens (human), Synthetic
  Insert size (bp): 1128
  Entrez Gene: POC5 (a.k.a. C5orf37)
  Promoter: CMV-TetO2
  Tag / fusion protein: FLAG-tag / His-tag (N terminal on insert)
  Cloning method: Gateway Cloning
  Sequencing primers: 5′ CMV_Fwd
Terms and licenses: Academic/Nonprofit Terms; Industry Terms: Not Available to Industry
Depositor comments: PolyAdenylation RNA deletion - low protein expression level
How to cite: pEBTetD-SNAP-POC5 was a gift from Kai Johnsson (Addgene plasmid # 136787 ; http://n2t.net/addgene:136787 ; RRID:Addgene_136787)
