>Addgene plasmid #136787 | pEBTetD-SNAP-POC5 | depositor partial sequence | sequence record 264009 | Insert
ATGGGCGGTAGGCGTGTACGGTGGGAGGTCTATATAAGCAGAGCTCTCCCTATCAGTGATAGAGATCTCC
CTATCAGTGATAGAGATCGTCGACGAGCTCGTTTAGTGAACCGTCAGATCGCCTGGAGACGCCATCCACG
CTGTTTTGACCTCCATAGAAGACACCGGGACCGATCCAGCCTCCGGACTCTAGCGTTTAAACTTAAGCTT
ACCACCATGGATTATAAAGACGATGATGACAAGCACCACCACCACCACCACGACAAGGATTGTGAAATGA
AACGCACCACACTGGACAGCCCTTTGGGGAAGCTGGAGCTGTCTGGTTGTGAGCAGGGTCTGCACGAAAT
AATTTTTCTGGGCAAGGGGACGTCTGCAGCTGATGCCGTGGAGGTCCCAGCCCCCGCTGCGGTTCTCGGA
GGTCCGGAGCCCCTGATGCAGGCTACAGCCTGGCTGAATGCCTATTTCCACCAGCCCGAGGCTATCGAAG
AGTTCCCCGTGCCGGCTCTTCACCATCCCGTTTTCCAGCAAGAGTCGTTCACCAGACAGGTGTTATGGAA
GCTGCTGAAGGTTGTGAAATTCGGAGAAGTGATTTCTTACTCTCACTTAGCAGCCCTGGCAGGCAACCCC
GCAGCCACGGCAGCAGTGAAGACGGCACTGAGTGGCAATCCTGTCCCTATCCTGATCCCGTGCCACAGAG
TGGTCCAGGGGGATTTGGATGTGGGCGGTTACGAGGGTGGACTGGCCGTGAAGGAATGGCTTCTGGCCCA
TGAAGGCCACCGGTTGGGGAAGCCAGGCTTGGGATTCGAACTGGAGGTGCTGTTCCAGGGCCCCGGTACC
GCCATCACAAGTTTGTACAAAAAAGCAGGCTTAATGGAAATCTCCATTGGGAGAAAAGATGAGGTGATTT
CTAGCTTGTCTCATGCCATAGGCAAGCAAAAGGAAAAGATAGAGTTGATGAGAACATTCTTCCACTGGCG
AATCGGCCATGTCAGAGCCAGACAGGATGTTTATGAAGGTAAACTAGCTGACCAGTACTACCAGAGAACT
TTACTGAAGAAAGTCTGGAAAGTCTGGCGTTCCGTAGTGCAAAAGCAGTGGAAAGATGTGGTAGAAAGAG
CTTGTTAA
